>Addgene plasmid #134142 | pJS183 | addgene full sequence | sequence record 271206 | Addgene NGS Result
GAAAGAGAGTAAGAGCCGCATTTGTGCTACTGTGAAAAAGACTATGAATATGATACAAAAACTACAGAAG
CAAACAGACCTGGAGCTGTCACCACTGACTAAAGAAGAGAAAACTGCGGCAGAGCAATTCAAATTTCACA
TGCCAGATTTATGAGGATCCGGGCCCTGTACAAGATCCTGTAAAACGACGGCCAGTGAATTGGAATTCGC
TAGCTCTAGAAATAATTTTGTTTAACTTTAAGAAGGAGATATACATATGGGCAGCAGCCATCATCATCAT
CATCACAGCAGCGGATCTGGTGGTGGTGGTGGTGAAAACCTGTACTTCCAGGGATCCATGGTGAGCAAGG
GCGAGGAGCTGTTCACCGGGGTGGTGCCCATCCTGGTCGAGCTGGACGGCGACGTAAACGGCCACAAGTT
CAGCGTGTCCGGCGAGGGCGAGGGCGATGCCACCTACGGCAAGCTGACCCTGAAGTTCATCTGCACCACC
GGCAAGCTGCCCGTGCCCTGGCCCACCCTCGTGACCACCCTGACCTACGGCGTGCAGTGCTTCAGCCGCT
ACCCCGACCACATGAAGCAGCACGACTTCTTCAAGTCCGCCATGCCCGAAGGCTACGTCCAGGAGCGCAC
CATCTTCTTCAAGGACGACGGCAACTACAAGACCCGCGCCGAGGTGAAGTTCGAGGGCGACACCCTGGTG
AACCGCATCGAGCTGAAGGGCATCGACTTCAAGGAGGACGGCAACATCCTGGGGCACAAGCTGGAGTACA
ACTACAACAGCCACAACGTCTATATCATGGCCGACAAGCAGAAGAACGGCATCAAGGTGAACTTCAAGAT
CCGCCACAACATCGAGGACGGCAGCGTGCAGCTCGCCGACCACTACCAGCAGAACACCCCCATCGGCGAC
GGCCCCGTGCTGCTGCCCGACAACCACTACCTGAGCACCCAGTCCGCCCTGAGCAAAGACCCCAACGAGA
AGCGCGATCACATGGTCCTGCTGGAGTTCGTGACCGCCGCCGGGATCACTCTCGGCATGGACGAGCTGTA
CAAGGGTAGTGGTAGTGGTAGTCATATGGCCTCGTCAGATCTGGAACAATTATGCTCTCATGTTAATGAA
AAGATTGGCAATATTAAGAAAACCTTATCATTAAGAAACTGTGGCCAGGAACCTACCTTGAAAACTGTAT
TAAATAAAATAGGAGATGAGATCATTGTAATAAATGAACTTCTAAATAAATTGGAATTGGAAATTCAGTA
TCAAGAACAAACCAACAATTCACTCAAGGAACTCTGTGAATCTCTTGAAGAAGATTACAAAGACATAGAA
CATCTTAAAGAAAACGTTCCTTCCCATTTGCCTCAAGTAACAGTAACCCAGAGCTGTGTTAAGGGATCAG
ATCTTGATCCTGAAGAACCAATCAAAGTTGAAGAACCTGAACCCGTAAAGAAGCCTCCCAAAGAGCAAAG
AAGTATTAAGGAAATGCCATTTATAACTTGTGATGAGTTCAATGGTGTTCCTTCGTACATGAAATCCCGC
TTAACCTATAATCAAATTAATGATGTTATTAAAGAAATCAACAAGGCAGTAATTAGTAAATATAAAATCC
TACATCAGCCAAAAAAGTCTATGAATTCTGTGACCAGAAATCTCTATCACAGATTTATTGATGAAGAAAC
GAAGGATACCAAAGGTCGTTATTTTATAGTGGAAGCTGACATAAAGGAGTTCACAACTTTGAAAGCTGAC
AAGAAGTTTCACGTGTTACTGAATATTTTACGACACTGCCGGAGGCTATCAGAGGTCCGAGGGGGAGGAC
TTACTCGTTATGTTATAACCTGAAAGCTTCGCCAGGGTTTTCCCAGTCGAGCTCGATATCGGTACCAGCG
GATAACAATTTCACATCCGGATTCGCGAACGCGTCTCGAGAGATCCGGCTGCTAACAAAGCCCGAAAGGA
AGCTGAGTTGGCTGCTGCCACCGCTGAGCAATAACTAGCATAACCCCTTGGGGCCTCTAAACGGGTCTTG
AGGGGTTTTTTGCTGAAAGGAGGAACTATATCCGACTAGTAGCCCGCCTAATGAGCGGGCTTTTTTTTAA
TTCCCCTATTTGTTTATTTTTCTAAATACATTCAAATATGTATCCGCTCATGAGACAATAACCCTGATAA
ATGCTTCAATAATATTGAAAAAGGAAGAGTATGAGTATTCAACATTTCCGTGTCGCCCTTATTCCCTTTT
TTGCGGCATTTTGCCTTCCTGTTTTTGCTCACCCAGAAACGCTCGTGAAAGTAAAAGACGCAGAGGACCA
ATTGGGGGCACGAGTGGGATACATAGAACTGGACTTGAATAGCGGTAAAATCCTTGAGAGTTTTCGCCCT
GAAGAGCGTTTTCCAATGATGAGCACTTTCAAAGTTCTGCTATGTGGAGCAGTATTATCCCGTGTAGATG
CGGGGCAAGAGCAACTCGGACGACGAATACACTATTCGCAGAATGACTTGGTTGAATACTCCCCAGTGAC
AGAAAAGCACCTTACGGACGGAATGACGGTAAGAGAATTATGTAGTGCCGCCATAACGATGAGTGATAAC
ACTGCGGCGAACTTACTTCTGACAACCATCGGTGGACCGAAGGAATTAACCGCTTTTTTGCACAATATGG
GAGACCATGTAACTCGCCTTGACCGTTGGGAACCAGAACTGAATGAAGCCATACCAAACGACGAGCGAGA
CACCACAATGCCTGCGGCAATGGCAACAACATTACGCAAACTATTAACTGGCGAACTACTTACTCTGGCT
TCACGGCAACAATTAATAGACTGGCTTGAAGCGGATAAAGTTGCAGGACCACTACTGCGTTCGGCACTTC
CTGCTGGCTGGTTTATTGCTGATAAATCTGGGGCAGGAGAGCGTGGTTCACGGGGTATCATTGCCGCACT
TGGACCAGATGGTAAGCCTTCCCGTATCGTAGTTATCTACACGACGGGTAGTCAGGCAACTATGGACGAA
CGAAATAGACAGATTGCTGAAATAGGGGCTTCACTGATTAAGCATTGGTAAACCGATACAATTAAAGGCT
CCTTTTGGAGCCTTTTTTTTTGGACGGACCGGTAGAAAAGATCAAAGGATCTTCTTGAGATCCTTTTTTT
CTGCGCGTAATCTGCTGCTTGCAAACAAAAAAACCACCGCTACCAGCGGTGGTTTGTTTGCCGGATCAAG
AGCTACCAACTCTTTTTCCGAAGGTAACTGGCTTCAGCAGAGCGCAGATACCAAATACTGTCCTTCTAGT
GTAGCCGTAGTTAGGCCACCACTTCAAGAACTCTGTAGCACCGCCTACATACCTCGCTCTGCTAATCCTG
TTACCAGTGGCTGCTGCCAGTGGCGATAAGTCGTGTCTTACCGGGTTGGACTCAAGACGATAGTTACCGG
ATAAGGCGCAGCGGTCGGGCTGAACGGGGGGTTCGTGCACACAGCCCAGCTTGGAGCGAACGACCTACAC
CGAACTGAGATACCTACAGCGTGAGCTATGAGAAAGCGCCACGCTTCCCGAAGGGAGAAAGGCGGACAGG
TATCCGGTAAGCGGCAGGGTCGGAACAGGAGAGCGCACGAGGGAGCTTCCAGGGGGAAACGCCTGGTATC
TTTATAGTCCTGTCGGGTTTCGCCACCTCTGACTTGAGCGTCGATTTTTGTGATGCTCGTCAGGGGGGCG
GAGCCTATGGAAAAACGCCAGCAACGCGGCCTTTTTACGGTTCCTGGCCTTTTGCTGGCCTTTTGCTCAC
ATGTTCTTTCCTGCGTTATCCCCTGATTCTGTGGATAACCGTATTACCGCCTTTGAGTGAGCTGATACCG
CTCGCCGCAGCCGAACGACCGAGCGCAGCGAGTCAGTGAGCGAGGAAGCGGAAGAGCGCCTGATGCGGTA
TTTTCTCCTTACGCATCTGTGCGGTATTTCACACCGCAATGGTGCACTCTCAGTACAATCTGCTCTGATG
CCGCATAGTTAAGCCAGTATACACTCCGCTATCGCTACGTGACTGGGTCATGGCTGCGCCCCGACACCCG
CCAACACCCGCTGACGCGCCCTGACGGGCTTGTCTGCTCCCGGCATCCGCTTACAGACAAGCTGTGACCG
TCTCCGGGAGCTGCATGTGTCAGAGGTTTTCACCGTCATCACCGAAACGCGCGAGGCAGCTGCGGTAAAG
CTCATCAGCGTGGTCGTGAAGCGATTCACAGATGTCTGCCTGTTCATCCGCGTCCAGCTCGTTGAGTTTC
TCCAGAAGCGTTAATGTCTGGCTTCTGATAAAGCGGGCCATGTTAAGGGCGGTTTTTTCCTGTTTGGTCA
CTGATGCCTCCGTGTAAGGGGGATTTCTGTTCATGGGGTAATGATACCGATGAAACGAGAGAGGATGCTC
ACGATACGGGTTACTGATGATGAACATGCCCGGTTACTGGAACGTTGTGAGGGTAAACAACTGGCGGTAT
GGATGCGGCGGGACCAGAGAAAAATCACTCAGGGTCAATGCCAGCGCTTCGTTAATACAGATGTAGGTGT
TGGCACCATGCATCGATCCCGCGAAATTAATACGACTCACTATAGGGAGACCACAACGGTTTCCCTCTAG
AAATAATTTTGTTTAACTTTAAGAAGGAGATATACATATGGAGGCGGAGGTCGATAAGCTGGAACTGATG
TTCCAGAAAGCTGAGTCTGATCTGGATTACATTCAATACAGGCTGGAATATGAAATCAAGACTAATCATC
CTGATTCAGCAAGTGAGAAAAATCCAGTTACACTCTTAAAGGAATTGTCAGTGATAAAGTCTCGATATCA
AACTTTGTATGCCCGCTTTAAACCAGTTGCTGTTGAGCA
Features (pLannotate 1.2.2; 20 found; start..end, strand, type, name):
    179..200     -  CDS            lacZα (fragment): LacZα fragment of β-galactosidase; lacZ fragment
    227..249     +  RBS            RBS: efficient ribosome binding site from bacteriophage T7 gene 10 (Olins and Rangwala, 1989)
    269..285     +  CDS            capTEV™ (fragment): composite tag for in vivo biotinylation, TEV protease cleavage, and 6xHis tagging
    298..314     -  CDS            9xHis (fragment): 9xHis affinity tag
    314..332     +  CDS            TEV site (fragment): tobacco etch virus (TEV) protease recognition and cleavage site
    338..1054    +  CDS            EGFP: EGFP is a basic (constitutively fluorescent) green fluorescent protein published in 1996, derived from Aequorea victoria. It is reported to be a rapidly-maturing weak dimer with moderate acid sensitivity.
   1076..1840    +  CDS            SKA1: SKA1_HUMAN - Also known as C18orf24. Experimental evidence at protein level: Swiss-Prot protein existence level 1. Component of the SKA1 complex, a microtubule-binding subcomplex of the outer kinetochore that is essential for proper chromosome segregation (PubMed:17093495, PubMed:19289083, PubMed:23085020). Required for timely anaphase onset during mitosis, when chromosomes undergo bipolar attachment on spindle microtubules leading to silencing of the spindle checkpoint (PubMed:17093495). The SKA1 complex is a direct component of the kinetochore-microtubule interface and directly associates wi
   1850..1868    -  CDS            lacZα (fragment): LacZα fragment of β-galactosidase; lacZ fragment
   1938..1987    +  CDS            SET1 (fragment): solubility-enhancement tag derived from T7 phage gene 10B
   1995..2042    +  terminator     T7 terminator: transcription terminator for bacteriophage T7 RNA polymerase
   2109..2200    +  promoter       AmpR promoter: bla
   2201..3058    +  CDS            bla: BLAT_ECOLX - Experimental evidence at protein level: Swiss-Prot protein existence level 1. TEM-type are the most prevalent beta-lactamases in enterobacteria; they hydrolyze the beta-lactam bond in susceptible beta-lactam antibiotics, thus conferring resistance to penicillins and cephalosporins. TEM-3 and TEM-4 are capable of hydrolyzing cefotaxime and ceftazidime. TEM-5 is capable of hydrolyzing ceftazidime. TEM-6 is capable of hydrolyzing ceftazidime and aztreonam. TEM-8/CAZ-2, TEM- 16/CAZ-7 and TEM-24/CAZ-6 are markedly active against ceftazidime. IRT- 4 shows resistance to beta-lactamase in
   3065..3104    +  terminator     fd terminator: central terminator from bacteriophage fd (Otsuka and Kunisawa, 1982)
   3135..3723    +  rep_origin     ori: high-copy-number ColE1/pMB1/pBR322/pUC origin of replication
   3909..4048    -  misc_feature   bom: basis of mobility region from pBR322
   4150..4341    -  CDS            rop: Rop protein, which maintains plasmids at low copy number; rop
   4381..4491    +  CDS            mbeC (fragment): MBEC_ECOLX - Experimental evidence at protein level: Swiss-Prot protein existence level 1. Required for efficient mobilization of ColE1 plasmid and is thus essential to promote the specific transfer of the plasmid during conjugation. Probably functions by inducing DNA bending, helping the MbeA relaxase to melt the DNA around the nic site and cleave the phosphodiester bond. Binds specifically double-stranded DNA (dsDNA) containing the ColE1 oriT but does not recognize the inverted repeat (IR). From Escherichia coli.
   4578..4596    +  promoter       T7 promoter: promoter for bacteriophage T7 RNA polymerase
   4628..4650    +  RBS            RBS: efficient ribosome binding site from bacteriophage T7 gene 10 (Olins and Rangwala, 1989)
   4658..151     +  CDS            SKA2 (across the origin): SKA2_HUMAN - Also known as FAM33A. Experimental evidence at protein level: Swiss-Prot protein existence level 1. Component of the SKA1 complex, a microtubule-binding subcomplex of the outer kinetochore that is essential for proper chromosome segregation (PubMed:17093495, PubMed:19289083, PubMed:23085020). Required for timely anaphase onset during mitosis, when chromosomes undergo bipolar attachment on spindle microtubules leading to silencing of the spindle checkpoint (PubMed:17093495). The SKA1 complex is a direct component of the kinetochore-microtubule interface and directly associates with
