[The description below was written by a language model from this plasmid's Addgene catalogue record and pLannotate feature annotations shown in this document.]
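Description:
pJS183 is a bacterial co-expression plasmid built on the pST39 polycistronic backbone, designed to produce human Ska1 and Ska2 together in E. coli. It is maintained under ampicillin selection through a TEM-type beta-lactamase gene driven by its own promoter, and it replicates from a ColE1/pMB1-family origin. The catalogue lists it as high copy, although the annotated sequence also retains the pBR322-derived bom region and the rop gene, which normally moderates copy number.

The payload is arranged as a single T7-driven transcription unit. A T7 promoter is followed by a T7 gene 10 ribosome binding site and the SKA2 coding sequence (which spans the numbering origin of the circular record). A second gene 10 ribosome binding site then initiates translation of the next cistron, which encodes a histidine affinity tag, a TEV protease cleavage site, EGFP and SKA1 in frame. A T7 terminator closes the unit. Each open reading frame therefore has its own translation start on one shared mRNA, so both proteins are made in the same cell and can assemble as they are produced. Expression requires a host that supplies T7 RNA polymerase. The short lacZα, SET1 and capTEV hits in the feature table are small fragment matches, probably reflecting linker or backbone remnants rather than functional elements.

The His tag on the GFP-Ska1 subunit permits affinity purification, and untagged Ska2 would be expected to co-purify with it, while the TEV site should allow the tag to be removed, leaving fluorescent Ska1. Ska1 and Ska2 are components of the SKA1 complex, a microtubule-binding part of the outer kinetochore. The associated publication title concerns microtubule tip tracking by Ska1, consistent with using the purified fluorescent protein in microtubule-binding studies.
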