Addgene plasmid #134142: pJS183
Purpose: Bacterial expression of GFP-Ska1 and Ska2
Depositing lab: Iain Cheeseman. Depositing organization: Whitehead Institute for Biomedical Research. Publication: Microtubule Tip Tracking by the Spindle and Kinetochore Protein Ska1 Requires Diverse Tubulin-Interacting Surfaces. Monda JK, Whitney IP, Tarasovetc EV, Wilson-Kubalek E, Milligan RA, Grishchuk EL, Cheeseman IM. Curr Biol. 2017 Dec 4;27(23):3666-3675.e6. doi: 10.1016/j.cub.2017.10.018. Epub 2017 Nov 16. PubMed 29153323.
Backbone
  Vector backbone: pST39
  Backbone manufacturer: Song Tan (Addgene plasmid # 64009)
  Vector type: Bacterial Expression
Growth in bacteria
  Bacterial resistance: Ampicillin, 100 μg/mL
  Growth temperature: 37°C
  Growth strain: DH5alpha
  Copy number: High Copy
Gene/Insert
  Gene/Insert name: His-GFP-human Ska1; human Ska2
  Species: H. sapiens (human)
  Tag / fusion protein: GFP (N terminal on insert)
  Cloning method: Restriction Enzyme; 5′ cloning site unknown (unknown if destroyed); 3′ cloning site unknown (unknown if destroyed)
Terms and licenses: Academic/Nonprofit Terms; Industry Terms: Not Available to Industry
How to cite: pJS183 was a gift from Iain Cheeseman (Addgene plasmid # 134142 ; http://n2t.net/addgene:134142 ; RRID:Addgene_134142)
